Addgene plasmid #48063: pICH79300
Purpose: (Empty Backbone)
Depositing lab: Sylvestre Marillonnet. Depositing organization: Leibniz Institute of Plant Biochemistry (IPB). Publication: A modular cloning system for standardized assembly of multigene constructs. Weber E, Engler C, Gruetzner R, Werner S, Marillonnet S. PLoS One. 2011 Feb 18;6(2):e16765. doi: 10.1371/journal.pone.0016765. PubMed 21364738.
Backbone
  Vector backbone: pUC19-derived
  Backbone manufacturer: self-made
  Backbone size (bp): 3142
  Vector type: Unspecified
Growth in bacteria
  Bacterial resistance: Ampicillin, 100 μg/mL
  Growth temperature: 37°C
  Growth strain: DH10B
  Copy number: High Copy
Gene/Insert
  Gene/Insert name: None
Terms and licenses: Academic/Nonprofit Terms; Industry Terms: Not Available to Industry
Depositor comments: Level P end linker
How to cite: pICH79300 was a gift from Sylvestre Marillonnet (Addgene plasmid # 48063 ; http://n2t.net/addgene:48063 ; RRID:Addgene_48063)
