[The description below was written by a language model from this plasmid's Addgene catalogue record and pLannotate feature annotations shown in this document.]
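Description:
pICH79300 is a small, high-copy E. coli plasmid built on a self-made pUC19-derived backbone (listed at about 3.1 kb; the deposited full sequence is 3,173 nt). The repository lists it as an empty backbone with no gene insert, and the depositor describes it as a "Level P end linker" belonging to a modular cloning system for standardized assembly of multigene constructs. In hierarchical assembly schemes of this kind, end-linker plasmids generally donate a short adapter fragment that bridges the last module in an assembly to the acceptor vector. The record does not give the restriction enzymes, overhangs or position that this particular linker serves.

Propagation and selection rely on standard pUC parts: a high-copy ColE1/pMB1-type origin and the bla gene with its own promoter, which confers ampicillin resistance. The feature table also shows the usual lac region inherited from pUC19, comprising a residual lacI fragment, a CAP binding site, the lac promoter and operator, a remnant of the pUC multiple cloning site and a partial lacZα coding sequence. Short bom and rop fragments are backbone leftovers. Between the MCS remnant and the lacZα fragment, spanning the sequence origin, the automated annotation flags a stretch with homology to the RNA-dependent RNA polymerase of Potato virus X. This appears to be a partial, homology-based match, and the record does not explain its role. It may simply be stuffer or linker sequence in the cloning region, and nothing here indicates that it is expressed or functional. No plant, yeast or mammalian elements are annotated, so the plasmid serves as a bacterial cloning component rather than an expression vector.
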