Features (pLannotate 1.2.2; 12 found; start..end, strand, type, name):
     16..173     +  CDS            lacZα (fragment): LacZα fragment of β-galactosidase; lacZ fragment
    179..278     -  misc_feature   bom (fragment): basis of mobility region from pBR322
    380..415     -  CDS            rop (fragment): Rop protein, which maintains plasmids at low copy number; rop
    510..614     +  promoter       AmpR promoter: bla
    615..1475    +  CDS            AmpR: β-lactamase; bla; confers resistance to ampicillin, carbenicillin, and related antibiotics
   1646..2234    +  rep_origin     ori: high-copy-number ColE1/pMB1/pBR322/pUC origin of replication
   2417..2509    +  CDS            lacI (fragment): lac repressor; lacI; The lac repressor binds to the lac operator to inhibit transcription in E. coli. This inhibition can be relieved by adding lactose or isopropyl-β-D-thiogalactopyranoside (IPTG).
   2522..2543    +  protein_bind   CAP binding site: CAP binding activates transcription in the presence of cAMP. E. coli catabolite activator protein
   2558..2588    +  promoter       lac promoter: promoter for the E. coli lac operon
   2596..2612    +  protein_bind   lac operator: The lac repressor binds to the lac operator to inhibit transcription in E. coli. This inhibition can be relieved by adding lactose or isopropyl-β-D-thiogalactopyranoside (IPTG). lac repressor encoded by lacI
   2649..2686    -  misc_feature   MCS (fragment): pUC18/19 multiple cloning site
   2739..30      +  CDS            RDRP_PVXX3 (fragment) (across the origin): Protein inferred from homology: Swiss-Prot protein existence level 3. RNA replication. The central part of this protein possibly functions as an ATP-binding helicase (Probable). From Potato virus X (strain X3) (PVX).
>Addgene plasmid #48063 | pICH79300 | depositor full sequence | sequence record 69063 | Full Sequence
GGGTACCGAGCTCGAATTCACTGGCCGTCGTTTTACAACGTCGTGACTGGGAAAACCCTGGCGTTACCCA
ACTTAATCGCCTTGCAGCACATCCCCCTTTCGCCAGCTGGCGTAATAGCGAAGAGGCCCGCACCGATCGC
CCTTCCCAACAGTTGCGCAGCCTGAATGGCGAATGGCGCCTGATGCGGTATTTTCTCCTTACGCATCTGT
GCGGTATTTCACACCGCATATGGTGCACTCTCAGTACAATCTGCTCTGATGCCGCATAGTTAAGCCAGCC
CCGACACCCGCCAACACCCGCTGACGCGCCCTGACGGGCTTGTCTGCTCCCGGCATCCGCTTACAGACAA
GCTGTGACCATCTCCGGGAGCTGCATGTGTCAGAGGTTTTCACCGTCATCACCGAAACGCGCGAGTCGAA
AGGGCCTCGTGATACGCCTATTTTTATAGGTTAATGTCATGATAATAATGGTTTCTTAGACGTCAGGTGG
CACTTTTCGGGGAAATGTGCGCGGAACCCCTATTTGTTTATTTTTCTAAATACATTCAAATATGTATCCG
CTCATGAGACAATAACCCTGATAAATGCTTCAATAATATTGAAAAAGGAAGAGTATGAGTATTCAACATT
TCCGTGTCGCCCTTATTCCCTTTTTTGCGGCATTTTGCCTTCCTGTTTTTGCTCACCCAGAAACGCTGGT
GAAAGTAAAAGATGCTGAAGATCAGTTGGGTGCACGAGTGGGTTACATCGAACTGGATCTCAACAGCGGT
AAGATCCTTGAGAGTTTTCGCCCCGAAGAACGTTTTCCAATGATGAGCACTTTTAAAGTTCTGCTATGTG
GCGCGGTATTATCCCGTATTGACGCCGGGCAAGAGCAACTCGGTCGCCGCATACACTATTCTCAGAATGA
CTTGGTTGAGTACTCACCAGTCACAGAAAAGCATCTTACGGATGGCATGACAGTAAGAGAATTATGCAGT
GCTGCCATAACCATGAGTGATAACACTGCGGCCAACTTACTTCTGACAACGATCGGAGGACCGAAGGAGC
TAACCGCTTTTTTGCACAACATGGGGGATCATGTAACTCGCCTTGATCGTTGGGAACCGGAGCTGAATGA
AGCCATACCAAACGACGAGCGTGACACCACGATGCCTGTAGCAATGGCAACAACGTTGCGCAAACTATTA
ACTGGCGAACTACTTACTCTAGCTTCCCGGCAACAATTAATAGACTGGATGGAGGCGGATAAAGTTGCAG
GACCACTTCTGCGCTCGGCCCTTCCGGCTGGCTGGTTTATTGCTGATAAATCTGGAGCCGGTGAGCGTGG
TTCTCGCGGTATCATTGCAGCACTGGGGCCAGATGGTAAGCCCTCCCGTATCGTAGTTATCTACACGACG
GGGAGTCAGGCAACTATGGATGAACGAAATAGACAGATCGCTGAGATAGGTGCCTCACTGATTAAGCATT
GGTAACTGTCAGACCAAGTTTACTCATATATACTTTAGATTGATTTAAAACTTCATTTTTAATTTAAAAG
GATCTAGGTGAAGATCCTTTTTGATAATCTCATGACCAAAATCCCTTAACGTGAGTTTTCGTTCCACTGA
GCGTCAGACCCCGTAGAAAAGATCAAAGGATCTTCTTGAGATCCTTTTTTTCTGCGCGTAATCTGCTGCT
TGCAAACAAAAAAACCACCGCTACCAGCGGTGGTTTGTTTGCCGGATCAAGAGCTACCAACTCTTTTTCC
GAAGGTAACTGGCTTCAGCAGAGCGCAGATACCAAATACTGTCCTTCTAGTGTAGCCGTAGTTAGGCCAC
CACTTCAAGAACTCTGTAGCACCGCCTACATACCTCGCTCTGCTAATCCTGTTACCAGTGGCTGCTGCCA
GTGGCGATAAGTCGTGTCTTACCGGGTTGGACTCAAGACGATAGTTACCGGATAAGGCGCAGCGGTCGGG
CTGAACGGGGGGTTCGTGCACACAGCCCAGCTTGGAGCGAACGACCTACACCGAACTGAGATACCTACAG
CGTGAGCTATGAGAAAGCGCCACGCTTCCCGAAGGGAGAAAGGCGGACAGGTATCCGGTAAGCGGCAGGG
TCGGAACAGGAGAGCGCACGAGGGAGCTTCCAGGGGGAAACGCCTGGTATCTTTATAGTCCTGTCGGGTT
TCGCCACCTCTGACTTGAGCGTCGATTTTTGTGATGCTCGTCAGGGGGGCGGAGCCTATGGAAAAACGCC
AGCAACGCGGCCTTTTTACGGTTCCTGGCCTTTTGCTGGCCTTTTGCTCACATGTTCTTTCCTGCGTTAT
CCCCTGATTCTGTGGATAACCGTATTACCGCCTTTGAGTGAGCTGATACCGCTCGCCGCAGCCGAACGAC
CGAGCGCAGCGAGTCAGTGAGCGAGGAAGCGGAAGAGCGCCCAATACGCAAACCGCCTCTCCCCGCGCGT
TGGCCGATTCATTAATGCAGCTGGCACGACAGGTTTCCCGACTGGAAAGCGGGCAGTGAGCGCAACGCAA
TTAATGTGAGTTAGCTCACTCATTAGGCACCCCAGGCTTTACACTTTATGCTTCCGGCTCGTATGTTGTG
TGGAATTGTGAGCGGATAACAATTTCACACAGGAAACAGCTATGACCATGATTACGCCAAGCTTGCATGC
CTGCAGGTCGACTCTAGAGGATCCCCTTGGTCTCAGAGCTTGTCTTCGAGGATGCACATGTGACCGAGGG
ATGAGACCGTGGAAACTTGGGACTTCAGATTCCACCCCTTGCAAGCGTGGAAAGCCTTCCGACCAAGGGA
AGTGTCGGATGTAGAGGAAATGGAAAGTTTGTTCTCAGATGGGGACTTGCTTGATTGCTTCACAAGAATG
CCAGCTTATGCGGTAAACGCAGAGGAAGATTTAGCTGCAATCAGGAAAACGCCCGAGATGGATGTCGGTC
AAGAAGTTAAAGAACCTGCAGGAGACAGAAATCAATACTCAAACCCTGCAGAAACTTTCCTCAACAAGCT
CCACAGGAAACACAGTAGGGAGGTGAAACACCAGGCCGCAAAGAAAGCTAAACGCCTAGCTGAAATCCAG
GAGTCAATGAGAGCTGAAGGTGATGCCGAACCAAATGAAATAAGCGGGGGCATGGGGGCAATACCCAGCA
ACGCCGAACTTCCTGGGCCCAAA
