>Addgene plasmid #48063 | pICH79300 | addgene partial sequence | sequence record 70948 | M13_pUC_rev
TGACCATGATTACGCCAAGCTTGCATGCCTGCAGGTCGACTCTAGAGGATCCCCTTGGTCTCAGAGCTTG
TCTTCGAGGATGCACATGTGACCGAGGGATGAGACCGTGGAAACTTGGGACTTCAGATTCCACCCCTTGC
AAGCGTGGAAAGCCTTCCGACCAAGGGAAGTGTCGGATGTAGAGGAAATGGAAAGTTTGTTCTCAGATGG
GGACTTGCTTGATTGCTTCACAAGAATGCCAGCTTATGCGGTAAACGCAGAGGAAGATTTAGCTGCAATC
AGGAAAACGCCCGAGATGGATGTCGGTCAAGAAGTTAAAGAACCTGCAGGAGACAGAAATCAATACTCAA
ACCCTGCAGAAACTTTCCTCAACAAGCTCCACAGGAAACACAGTAGGGAGGTGAAACACCAGGCCGCAAA
GAAAGCTAAACGCCTAGCTGAAATCCAGGAGTCAATGAGAGCTGAAGGTGATGCCGAACCAAATGAAATA
AGCGGGGGCATGGGGGCAATACCCAGCAACGCCGAACTTCCTGGGCCCAAAGGGTACCGAGCTCGAATTC
ACTGGCCGTCGTTTTACAACGTCGTGACTGGGAAAACCCTGGCGTTACCCAACTTAATCGCCTTGCAGCA
CATCCCCCTTTCGCCAGCTGGCGTAATAGCGAAGAGGCCCGCACCGATCGCCCTTCCCAACAGTTGCGCA
GCCTGAATGGCGAATGGCGCCTGATGCGGTATTTTCTCCTTACGCATCTGTGCGGTATTTCACACCGCAT
ATGGTGCACTCTCAGTACAATCTGCTCTGATGCCGCATAGTTAAGCCAGCCCCGACACCCGCCAACACCC
GCTGACGCGCCCTGACGGGCTTGTCTGCTCCCGGCATCCGCTTACAGACAAGCTGTGACCATCTCCGGGA
GCTGCATGTGTCAGAGGTTTTCACCGTCATCACCGAAACGCGCGAGTCGAAAGGGCCTCGTGATACGCCT
ATTTTTATAGGTTAATGTCATGATAATAATGGTTTCTTAGACGTCAGGTGGCACTTTTCGG
